>Addgene plasmid #223236 | pGEX-6p1-GST-Ubiquitin | addgene full sequence | sequence record 443802 | Addgene NGS Result
AGCTTATCGACTGCACGGTGCACCAATGCTTCTGGCGTCAGGCAGCCATCGGAAGCTGTGGTATGGCTGT
GCAGGTCGTAAATCACTGCATAATTCGTGTCGCTCAAGGCGCACTCCCGTTCTGGATAATGTTTTTTGCG
CCGACATCATAACGGTTCTGGCAAATATTCTGAAATGAGCTGTTGACAATTAATCATCGGCTCGTATAAT
GTGTGGAATTGTGAGCGGATAACAATTTCACACAGGAAACAGTATTCATGTCCCCTATACTAGGTTATTG
GAAAATTACGGGCCTTGTGCAACCCACTCGACTTCTTTTGGAATATCTTGAAGAAAAATATGAAGAGCAT
TTGTATGAGCGCGATGAAGGTGATAAATGGCGAAACAAAAAGTTTGAATTGGGTTTGGAGTTTCCCAATC
TTCCTTATTATATTGATGGTGATGTTAAATTAACACAGTCTATGGCCATCATACGTTATATAGCTGACAA
GCACAACATGTTGGGTGGTTGTCCAAAAGAGCGTGCAGAGATTTCAATGCTTGAAGGAGCGGTTTTGGAT
ATTAGATACGGTGTTTCGAGAATTGCATATAGTAAAGACTTTGAAACTCTCAAAGTTGATTTTCTTAGCA
AGCTACCTGAAATGCTGAAAATGTTCGAAGATCGTTTATGTCATAAAACATATTTAAATGGTGATCATGT
AACCCATCCTGACTTCATGTTGTATGACGCTCTTGATGTTGTTTTATACATGGACCCAATGTGCCTGGAT
GCGTTCCCAAAATTAGTTTGTTTTAAAAAACGTATTGAAGCTATCCCACAAATTGATAAGTACTTGAAAT
CCAGCAAGTATATAGCATGGCCTTTGTAGGGCTGGCAAGCCACGTTTGGTGGTGGCGACCATCCTCCAAA
ATCGGATCTGGAAGTTCTGTTCCAGGGGATGGCTAGCATGACTGGTGGACAGCAAATGGGTCGCGGATCC
ATGCAGATCTTCGTCAAGACGTTAACCGGTAAAACCATAACTCTGGAAGTTGAACCATCCGATACCATCG
AAAACGTTAAGGCTAAAATTCAAGACAAGGAAGGAATTCCACCTGATCAACAAAGATTGATCTTTGCCGG
GAAGCAGCTCGAAGACGGTAGAACGCTGTCTGATTACAACATTCAGAAGGAGTCGACCTTACATCTTGTC
TTAAGACTAAGAGGTGGTTGAGGATCCCCGGAATTCCCGGGTCGACTCGAGCGGCCGCATCGTGACTGAC
TGACGATCTGCCTCGCGCGTTTCGGTGATGACGGTGAAAACCTCTGACACATGCAGCTCCCGGAGACGGT
CACAGCTTGTCTGTAAGCGGATGCCGGGAGCAGACAAGCCCGTCAGGGCGCGTCAGCGGGTGTTGGCGGG
TGTCGGGGCGCAGCCATGACCCAGTCACGTAGCGATAGCGGAGTGTATAATTCTTGAAGACGAAAGGGCC
TCGTGATACGCCTATTTTTATAGGTTAATGTCATGATAATAATGGTTTCTTAGACGTCAGGTGGCACTTT
TCGGGGAAATGTGCGCGGAACCCCTATTTGTTTATTTTTCTAAATACATTCAAATATGTATCCGCTCATG
AGACAATAACCCTGATAAATGCTTCAATAATATTGAAAAAGGAAGAGTATGAGTATTCAACATTTCCGTG
TCGCCCTTATTCCCTTTTTTGCGGCATTTTGCCTTCCTGTTTTTGCTCACCCAGAAACGCTGGTGAAAGT
AAAAGATGCTGAAGATCAGTTGGGTGCACGAGTGGGTTACATCGAACTGGATCTCAACAGCGGTAAGATC
CTTGAGAGTTTTCGCCCCGAAGAACGTTTTCCAATGATGAGCACTTTTAAAGTTCTGCTATGTGGCGCGG
TATTATCCCGTGTTGACGCCGGGCAAGAGCAACTCGGTCGCCGCATACACTATTCTCAGAATGACTTGGT
TGAGTACTCACCAGTCACAGAAAAGCATCTTACGGATGGCATGACAGTAAGAGAATTATGCAGTGCTGCC
ATAACCATGAGTGATAACACTGCGGCCAACTTACTTCTGACAACGATCGGAGGACCGAAGGAGCTAACCG
CTTTTTTGCACAACATGGGGGATCATGTAACTCGCCTTGATCGTTGGGAACCGGAGCTGAATGAAGCCAT
ACCAAACGACGAGCGTGACACCACGATGCCTGCAGCAATGGCAACAACGTTGCGCAAACTATTAACTGGC
GAACTACTTACTCTAGCTTCCCGGCAACAATTAATAGACTGGATGGAGGCGGATAAAGTTGCAGGACCAC
TTCTGCGCTCGGCCCTTCCGGCTGGCTGGTTTATTGCTGATAAATCTGGAGCCGGTGAGCGTGGGTCTCG
CGGTATCATTGCAGCACTGGGGCCAGATGGTAAGCCCTCCCGTATCGTAGTTATCTACACGACGGGGAGT
CAGGCAACTATGGATGAACGAAATAGACAGATCGCTGAGATAGGTGCCTCACTGATTAAGCATTGGTAAC
TGTCAGACCAAGTTTACTCATATATACTTTAGATTGATTTAAAACTTCATTTTTAATTTAAAAGGATCTA
GGTGAAGATCCTTTTTGATAATCTCATGACCAAAATCCCTTAACGTGAGTTTTCGTTCCACTGAGCGTCA
GACCCCGTAGAAAAGATCAAAGGATCTTCTTGAGATCCTTTTTTTCTGCGCGTAATCTGCTGCTTGCAAA
CAAAAAAACCACCGCTACCAGCGGTGGTTTGTTTGCCGGATCAAGAGCTACCAACTCTTTTTCCGAAGGT
AACTGGCTTCAGCAGAGCGCAGATACCAAATACTGTCCTTCTAGTGTAGCCGTAGTTAGGCCACCACTTC
AAGAACTCTGTAGCACCGCCTACATACCTCGCTCTGCTAATCCTGTTACCAGTGGCTGCTGCCAGTGGCG
ATAAGTCGTGTCTTACCGGGTTGGACTCAAGACGATAGTTACCGGATAAGGCGCAGCGGTCGGGCTGAAC
GGGGGGTTCGTGCACACAGCCCAGCTTGGAGCGAACGACCTACACCGAACTGAGATACCTACAGCGTGAG
CTATGAGAAAGCGCCACGCTTCCCGAAGGGAGAAAGGCGGACAGGTATCCGGTAAGCGGCAGGGTCGGAA
CAGGAGAGCGCACGAGGGAGCTTCCAGGGGGAAACGCCTGGTATCTTTATAGTCCTGTCGGGTTTCGCCA
CCTCTGACTTGAGCGTCGATTTTTGTGATGCTCGTCAGGGGGCGGAGCCTATGGAAAAACGCCAGCAACG
CGGCCTTTTTACGGTTCCTGGCCTTTTGCTGGCCTTTTGCTCACATGTTCTTTCCTGCGTTATCCCCTGA
TTCTGTGGATAACCGTATTACCGCCTTTGAGTGAGCTGATACCGCTCGCCGCAGCCGAACGACCGAGCGC
AGCGAGTCAGTGAGCGAGGAAGCGGAAGAGCGCCTGATGCGGTATTTTCTCCTTACGCATCTGTGCGGTA
TTTCACACCGCATAAATTCCGACACCATCGAATGGCGCAAAACCTTTCGCGGTATGGCATGATAGCGCCC
GGAAGAGAGTCAATTCAGGGTGGTGAATGTGAAACCAGTAACGTTATACGATGTCGCAGAGTATGCCGGT
GTCTCTTATCAGACCGTTTCCCGCGTGGTGAACCAGGCCAGCCACGTTTCTGCGAAAACGCGGGAAAAAG
TGGAAGCGGCGATGGCGGAGCTGAATTACATTCCCAACCGCGTGGCACAACAACTGGCGGGCAAACAGTC
GTTGCTGATTGGCGTTGCCACCTCCAGTCTGGCCCTGCACGCGCCGTCGCAAATTGTCGCGGCGATTAAA
TCTCGCGCCGATCAACTGGGTGCCAGCGTGGTGGTGTCGATGGTAGAACGAAGCGGCGTCGAAGCCTGTA
AAGCGGCGGTGCACAATCTTCTCGCGCAACGCGTCAGTGGGCTGATCATTAACTATCCGCTGGATGACCA
GGATGCCATTGCTGTGGAAGCTGCCTGCACTAATGTTCCGGCGTTATTTCTTGATGTCTCTGACCAGACA
CCCATCAACAGTATTATTTTCTCCCATGAAGACGGTACGCGACTGGGCGTGGAGCATCTGGTCGCATTGG
GTCACCAGCAAATCGCGCTGTTAGCGGGCCCATTAAGTTCTGTCTCGGCGCGTCTGCGTCTGGCTGGCTG
GCATAAATATCTCACTCGCAATCAAATTCAGCCGATAGCGGAACGGGAAGGCGACTGGAGTGCCATGTCC
GGTTTTCAACAAACCATGCAAATGCTGAATGAGGGCATCGTTCCCACTGCGATGCTGGTTGCCAACGATC
AGATGGCGCTGGGCGCAATGCGCGCCATTACCGAGTCCGGGCTGCGCGTTGGTGCGGATATCTCGGTAGT
GGGATACGACGATACCGAAGACAGCTCATGTTATATCCCGCCGTTAACCACCATCAAACAGGATTTTCGC
CTGCTGGGGCAAACCAGCGTGGACCGCTTGCTGCAACTCTCTCAGGGCCAGGCGGTGAAGGGCAATCAGT
TGTTGCCCGTCTCACTGGTGAAAAGAAAAACCACGCTAGCGCCCAATACGCAAACCGCCTCTCCCCGCGC
GTTGGCCGATTCATTAATGCAGCTGGCACGACAGGTTTCCCGACTGGAAAGCGGGCAGTGAGCGCAACGC
AATTAATGTAAGTTAGCTCACTCATTAGGCACCCCAGGCTTTACACTTTATGCTTCCGGCTCGTATGTTG
TGTGGAATTGTGAGCGGATAACAATTTCACACAGGAAACAGCTATGACCATGATTACGGATTCACTGGCC
GTCGTTTTACAACGTCGTGACTGGGAAAACCCTGGCGTTACCCAACTTAATCGCCTTGCAGCACATCTCC
CTTTCGCCAGCTGGCGTAATAGCGAAGAGGCCCGCACCGATCGCCCTTCCCAACAGTTGCGCAGCCTGAA
TGGCGAATGGCGCTTTGCCTGGTTTCCGGCACCAGAAGCGGTGCCGGAAAGCTGGCTGGAGTGCGATCTT
CCTGAGGCCGATACTGTCGTCGTCCCCTCAAACTGGCAGATGCACGGTTACGATGCGCCCATCTACACCA
ACGTGACCTATCCCATTACGGTCAATCCGCCGTTTGTTCCCACGGAGAATCCGACGGGTTGTTACTCGCT
CACATTTAATGTTGATGAAAGCTGGCTACAGGAAGGCCAGACGCGAATTATTTTTGATGGCGTTGGAATT
Features (pLannotate 1.2.2; 18 found; start..end, strand, type, name):
    183..211     +  promoter       tac promoter: strong E. coli promoter; hybrid between the trp and lac UV5 promoters
    219..235     +  protein_bind   lac operator: The lac repressor binds to the lac operator to inhibit transcription in E. coli. This inhibition can be relieved by adding lactose or isopropyl-β-D-thiogalactopyranoside (IPTG). lac repressor encoded by lacI
    258..912     +  CDS            GST (fragment): glutathione S-transferase from Schistosoma japonicum
    939..971     +  CDS            T7 tag (gene 10 leader): leader peptide from bacteriophage T7 gene 10 promotes efficient translation in E. coli
    981..1208    +  CDS            UBIQ_CERCA: Experimental evidence at protein level: Swiss-Prot protein existence level 1. Ubiquitin exists either covalently attached to another protein, or free (unanchored). When covalently bound, it is conjugated to target proteins via an isopeptide bond either as a monomer (monoubiquitin), a polymer linked via different Lys residues of the ubiquitin (polyubiquitin chains) or a linear polymer linked via the initiator Met of the ubiquitin (linear polyubiquitin chains). Polyubiquitin chains, when attached to a target protein, have different functions depending on the Lys residue of the ubiquitin that is
   1268..1307    +  CDS            rop (fragment): Rop protein, which maintains plasmids at low copy number; rop
   1409..1449    +  misc_feature   bom (fragment): basis of mobility region from pBR322
   1554..1658    +  promoter       AmpR promoter: bla
   1659..2519    +  CDS            AmpR: β-lactamase; bla; confers resistance to ampicillin, carbenicillin, and related antibiotics
   2690..3277    +  rep_origin     ori: high-copy-number ColE1/pMB1/pBR322/pUC origin of replication
   3463..3514    -  misc_feature   bom (fragment): basis of mobility region from pBR322
   3521..3598    +  promoter       lacI promoter: lacI
   3599..4681    +  CDS            lacI: lac repressor; lacI; The lac repressor binds to the lac operator to inhibit transcription in E. coli. This inhibition can be relieved by adding lactose or isopropyl-β-D-thiogalactopyranoside (IPTG).
   4694..4715    +  protein_bind   CAP binding site: CAP binding activates transcription in the presence of cAMP. E. coli catabolite activator protein
   4730..4760    +  promoter       lac promoter: promoter for the E. coli lac operon
   4768..4784    +  protein_bind   lac operator: The lac repressor binds to the lac operator to inhibit transcription in E. coli. This inhibition can be relieved by adding lactose or isopropyl-β-D-thiogalactopyranoside (IPTG). lac repressor encoded by lacI
   4804..4977    +  CDS            lacZα: LacZα fragment of β-galactosidase; lacZ fragment
   5241..107     -  CDS            yciV (fragment) (across the origin): RNAAM_ECOLI - Also known as trpH From Escherichia coli (strain K12).
