[The description below was written by a language model from this plasmid's Addgene catalogue record and pLannotate feature annotations shown in this document.]
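Description:
pGEX-6p1-GST-Ubiquitin is a bacterial expression plasmid built on the pGEX-6p1 backbone for producing human ubiquitin as an N-terminal glutathione S-transferase (GST) fusion in E. coli. It replicates from a ColE1/pMB1-type origin and is selected with ampicillin through the β-lactamase (AmpR) gene and its own promoter. The catalogue gives a total size of 5,212 bp, while the sequenced record is slightly longer at 5,250 nt. The record lists the copy number as unknown.

Expression is driven by the tac promoter, a strong trp/lac hybrid, followed by a lac operator. The plasmid also carries lacI with its promoter, so the repressor is supplied in cis and transcription stays low until it is induced with IPTG. The open reading frame begins with Schistosoma japonicum GST, followed by a short T7 tag (gene 10 leader) annotated between GST and the insert, and then the 228 bp ubiquitin coding sequence. The annotation tool matched the insert to a ubiquitin entry from another species, which is consistent with the protein's extreme conservation; the catalogue lists it as human. pGEX-6P vectors normally encode a PreScission protease site after GST for tag removal, but this site is not annotated in the feature table. The remaining features are typical backbone remnants: a lac promoter/operator with a lacZα fragment, and fragments of rop, bom and a flanking E. coli gene.

The stated purpose is production and purification of GST-tagged ubiquitin. The GST moiety allows capture on glutathione resin, but the record does not specify any downstream applications.
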