Addgene plasmid #223236: pGEX-6p1-GST-Ubiquitin
Purpose: Bacterial expression construct for GST-Tagged Ubiquitin production and purification
Depositing lab: Weixing Zhao. Depositing organization: University of Texas Health Science Center at San Antonio.
Backbone
  Vector backbone: pGEX-6p1
  Backbone size w/o insert (bp): 4984
  Total vector size (bp): 5212
  Vector type: Bacterial Expression
Growth in bacteria
  Bacterial resistance: Ampicillin, 100 μg/mL
  Growth temperature: 37°C
  Growth strain: DH5alpha
  Copy number: Unknown
Gene/Insert
  Gene/Insert name: Ubiquitin
  Species: H. sapiens (human)
  Insert size (bp): 228
  Promoter: tac
  Cloning method: Other
  Sequencing primers: 5′ CCTTTGCAGGGCTGGCAAG
Terms and licenses: Academic/Nonprofit Terms; Industry Terms: Not Available to Industry
How to cite: pGEX-6p1-GST-Ubiquitin was a gift from Weixing Zhao (Addgene plasmid # 223236 ; http://n2t.net/addgene:223236 ; RRID:Addgene_223236)
